Addgene plasmid #124190: KA1403_pGL4-UBCmin-luc2/Nanog-B'
Purpose: Luciferase reporter driven by the Nanog enhancer
Depositing lab: Hans Schöler. Publication: Esrrb Unlocks Silenced Enhancers for Reprogramming to Naive Pluripotency. Adachi K, Kopp W, Wu G, Heising S, Greber B, Stehling M, Arauzo-Bravo MJ, Boerno ST, Timmermann B, Vingron M, Scholer HR. Cell Stem Cell. 2018 Aug 2;23(2):266-275.e6. doi: 10.1016/j.stem.2018.05.020. Epub 2018 Jun 14. PubMed 29910149.
Backbone
  Vector backbone: pGL4-UBCmin-luc2
  Vector type: Luciferase
Growth in bacteria
  Bacterial resistance: Ampicillin, 100 μg/mL
  Growth temperature: 37°C
  Growth strain: DH5alpha
  Copy number: High Copy
Gene/Insert
  Gene/Insert name: Nanog enhancer
  Species: M. musculus (mouse)
  Promoter: UBCmin
  Cloning method: Restriction Enzyme; 5′ cloning site Unknown (unknown if destroyed)
Terms and licenses: Academic/Nonprofit Terms; Industry Terms: Not Available to Industry
How to cite: KA1403_pGL4-UBCmin-luc2/Nanog-B' was a gift from Hans Schöler (Addgene plasmid # 124190 ; http://n2t.net/addgene:124190 ; RRID:Addgene_124190)
