[The description below was written by a language model from this plasmid's Addgene catalogue record and pLannotate feature annotations shown in this document.]
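Description:
KA1403_pGL4-UBCmin-luc2/Nanog-B' is a 5,016 bp firefly luciferase reporter plasmid built on the pGL4-UBCmin-luc2 backbone and designed to measure the activity of a mouse Nanog enhancer. It is maintained in E. coli as a high-copy plasmid through a ColE1/pUC-type origin and is selected with ampicillin via the β-lactamase gene and its bla promoter. The two sequence records (the depositor's full sequence and the repository's sequencing result) are the same length and carry the same ten annotated features in the same order, differing only in where the circular numbering starts.

The reporter unit consists of a short fragment of the human ubiquitin C promoter, serving as the minimal promoter (UBCmin), placed upstream of the synthetic luc2 firefly luciferase coding sequence, which is followed by an SV40 polyadenylation region; the small large T antigen fragment annotated beside it is part of that SV40-derived segment. Upstream of the minimal promoter sit a synthetic poly(A) signal and an RNA polymerase II transcriptional pause site from the human α2 globin gene, which are there to block read-through transcription from the backbone and so keep background luciferase signal low. On its own a minimal promoter gives weak expression, so luciferase output reflects the contribution of the cloned enhancer.

The Nanog enhancer itself is not annotated in either feature table, and the cloning sites are not recorded. There is an unannotated stretch downstream of the SV40 poly(A) region, which may hold the insert, but the record does not confirm this. The short tetracycline-resistance fragment called there is not a functional marker. The plasmid is used in transfection-based luciferase assays of enhancer activity, deposited in the context of work on reprogramming to naive pluripotency.
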