Features (pLannotate 1.2.2; 10 found; start..end, strand, type, name):
     41..116     +  promoter       UbC promoter (fragment): human ubiquitin C promoter
    188..1840    +  CDS            luciferase: firefly luciferase synthetic luc2 version of the luciferase gene
   1884..2005    -  polyA_signal   SV40 poly(A) signal: SV40 polyadenylation signal
   2028..2096    -  CDS            large T antigen (fragment): large T antigen from SV40 (simian virus 40)
   2799..2930    +  CDS            TcR (fragment): tetracycline efflux protein; tet; confers resistance to tetracycline
   3110..3698    -  rep_origin     ori: high-copy-number ColE1/pMB1/pBR322/pUC origin of replication
   3898..4758    -  CDS            AmpR: β-lactamase confers resistance to ampicillin, carbenicillin, and related antibiotics
   4759..4800    -  promoter       AmpR promoter (fragment): bla
   4863..4911    +  polyA_signal   poly(A) signal: synthetic polyadenylation signal
   4925..5016    +  misc_feature   pause site: RNA polymerase II transcriptional pause signal from the human α2 globin gene
>Addgene plasmid #124190 | KA1403_pGL4-UBCmin-luc2/Nanog-B' | depositor full sequence | sequence record 236427 | Full Sequence
GGCCTAACTGGCCGGTACCTGAGCTCGCTAGCCTCGAGGATGGGGCGGTGAACGCCGATGATTATATAAG
GACGCGCCGGGTGTGGCACAGCTAGTTCCGTCGCAGCCGGGATTTGAATTCCTCGACTCTAGAGGATCTG
GCCTCGGCGGCCAAGCTTGGCAATCCGGTACTGTTGGTAAAGCCACCATGGAAGATGCCAAAAACATTAA
GAAGGGCCCAGCGCCATTCTACCCACTCGAAGACGGGACCGCCGGCGAGCAGCTGCACAAAGCCATGAAG
CGCTACGCCCTGGTGCCCGGCACCATCGCCTTTACCGACGCACATATCGAGGTGGACATTACCTACGCCG
AGTACTTCGAGATGAGCGTTCGGCTGGCAGAAGCTATGAAGCGCTATGGGCTGAATACAAACCATCGGAT
CGTGGTGTGCAGCGAGAATAGCTTGCAGTTCTTCATGCCCGTGTTGGGTGCCCTGTTCATCGGTGTGGCT
GTGGCCCCAGCTAACGACATCTACAACGAGCGCGAGCTGCTGAACAGCATGGGCATCAGCCAGCCCACCG
TCGTATTCGTGAGCAAGAAAGGGCTGCAAAAGATCCTCAACGTGCAAAAGAAGCTACCGATCATACAAAA
GATCATCATCATGGATAGCAAGACCGACTACCAGGGCTTCCAAAGCATGTACACCTTCGTGACTTCCCAT
TTGCCACCCGGCTTCAACGAGTACGACTTCGTGCCCGAGAGCTTCGACCGGGACAAAACCATCGCCCTGA
TCATGAACAGTAGTGGCAGTACCGGATTGCCCAAGGGCGTAGCCCTACCGCACCGCACCGCTTGTGTCCG
ATTCAGTCATGCCCGCGACCCCATCTTCGGCAACCAGATCATCCCCGACACCGCTATCCTCAGCGTGGTG
CCATTTCACCACGGCTTCGGCATGTTCACCACGCTGGGCTACTTGATCTGCGGCTTTCGGGTCGTGCTCA
TGTACCGCTTCGAGGAGGAGCTATTCTTGCGCAGCTTGCAAGACTATAAGATTCAATCTGCCCTGCTGGT
GCCCACACTATTTAGCTTCTTCGCTAAGAGCACTCTCATCGACAAGTACGACCTAAGCAACTTGCACGAG
ATCGCCAGCGGCGGGGCGCCGCTCAGCAAGGAGGTAGGTGAGGCCGTGGCCAAACGCTTCCACCTACCAG
GCATCCGCCAGGGCTACGGCCTGACAGAAACAACCAGCGCCATTCTGATCACCCCCGAAGGGGACGACAA
GCCTGGCGCAGTAGGCAAGGTGGTGCCCTTCTTCGAGGCTAAGGTGGTGGACTTGGACACCGGTAAGACA
CTGGGTGTGAACCAGCGCGGCGAGCTGTGCGTCCGTGGCCCCATGATCATGAGCGGCTACGTTAACAACC
CCGAGGCTACAAACGCTCTCATCGACAAGGACGGCTGGCTGCACAGCGGCGACATCGCCTACTGGGACGA
GGACGAGCACTTCTTCATCGTGGACCGGCTGAAGAGCCTGATCAAATACAAGGGCTACCAGGTAGCCCCA
GCCGAACTGGAGAGCATCCTGCTGCAACACCCCAACATCTTCGACGCCGGGGTCGCCGGCCTGCCCGACG
ACGATGCCGGCGAGCTGCCCGCCGCAGTCGTCGTGCTGGAACACGGTAAAACCATGACCGAGAAGGAGAT
CGTGGACTATGTGGCCAGCCAGGTTACAACCGCCAAGAAGCTGCGCGGTGGTGTTGTGTTCGTGGACGAG
GTGCCTAAAGGACTGACCGGCAAGTTGGACGCCCGCAAGATCCGCGAGATTCTCATTAAGGCCAAGAAGG
GCGGCAAGATCGCCGTGTAATAATTCTAGAGTCGGGGCGGCCGGCCGCTTCGAGCAGACATGATAAGATA
CATTGATGAGTTTGGACAAACCACAACTAGAATGCAGTGAAAAAAATGCTTTATTTGTGAAATTTGTGAT
GCTATTGCTTTATTTGTAACCATTATAAGCTGCAATAAACAAGTTAACAACAACAATTGCATTCATTTTA
TGTTTCAGGTTCAGGGGGAGGTGTGGGAGGTTTTTTAAAGCAAGTAAAACCTCTACAAATGTGGTAAAAT
CGATAAGGATCCCCCTAGTCCCCGCTCCTTTTCAGCACTAACCATACAAGTTCATCTTTTACTCTTGTTT
TGACTGCTAACCACCCAGAGGACCCACTTAACATTCCTTTCCCCACCCACACAGCTAGTTCCAACCAGGT
CTAAGGCATCTAGACGCCCTCCTCCCTATTCAAACCGCTTCCCTGGATAAGGAATGTAGCAAGCCTGCCT
TTTGGCTACCAGCCACCTCTTCGCTCGGATCTTTCACCAGAGACTCTCAAAGACACTAAAGAGGCAGGAC
AGGAATGGGGGTTGGGGAGGGATCCATCGCCGTCTCCTAAGCAGACTCCTTTGACCCGGAGCTGTGCGCC
CTGTACCAAACCTTTGTAGAACTTGGGGTAAACTTAAGGCTATGGTGGCCTTGACTCCGTGGACCCAGAG
GCAAGTTTCCTCCTTTAGAGGACTCGCATGCATTTTGTTTCTAATTTGAAATGAGAACCGGCTTAGAGCT
TGAACCAGCCAGTTCTCTGGACTCCTCCCAGCTCTTACAATTCCTCTCCCGGACGGTTCCTAGAAGACAA
AGGCAAGCTTACCAAAATTACGTCGCCCTTGGGACACACCTAGGGTTCCCTGGTGGCATCTTTTTTTTTT
CATTATAAACAGGAGTAAATTTTTGTAAGGGCAGAGCTGGTAGCTGAGGGAGAGGAACCCTTTGGCCTGT
CGACCGATGCCCTTGAGAGCCTTCAACCCAGTCAGCTCCTTCCGGTGGGCGCGGGGCATGACTATCGTCG
CCGCACTTATGACTGTCTTCTTTATCATGCAACTCGTAGGACAGGTGCCGGCAGCGCTCTTCCGCTTCCT
CGCTCACTGACTCGCTGCGCTCGGTCGTTCGGCTGCGGCGAGCGGTATCAGCTCACTCAAAGGCGGTAAT
ACGGTTATCCACAGAATCAGGGGATAACGCAGGAAAGAACATGTGAGCAAAAGGCCAGCAAAAGGCCAGG
AACCGTAAAAAGGCCGCGTTGCTGGCGTTTTTCCATAGGCTCCGCCCCCCTGACGAGCATCACAAAAATC
GACGCTCAAGTCAGAGGTGGCGAAACCCGACAGGACTATAAAGATACCAGGCGTTTCCCCCTGGAAGCTC
CCTCGTGCGCTCTCCTGTTCCGACCCTGCCGCTTACCGGATACCTGTCCGCCTTTCTCCCTTCGGGAAGC
GTGGCGCTTTCTCATAGCTCACGCTGTAGGTATCTCAGTTCGGTGTAGGTCGTTCGCTCCAAGCTGGGCT
GTGTGCACGAACCCCCCGTTCAGCCCGACCGCTGCGCCTTATCCGGTAACTATCGTCTTGAGTCCAACCC
GGTAAGACACGACTTATCGCCACTGGCAGCAGCCACTGGTAACAGGATTAGCAGAGCGAGGTATGTAGGC
GGTGCTACAGAGTTCTTGAAGTGGTGGCCTAACTACGGCTACACTAGAAGAACAGTATTTGGTATCTGCG
CTCTGCTGAAGCCAGTTACCTTCGGAAAAAGAGTTGGTAGCTCTTGATCCGGCAAACAAACCACCGCTGG
TAGCGGTGGTTTTTTTGTTTGCAAGCAGCAGATTACGCGCAGAAAAAAAGGATCTCAAGAAGATCCTTTG
ATCTTTTCTACGGGGTCTGACGCTCAGTGGAACGAAAACTCACGTTAAGGGATTTTGGTCATGAGATTAT
CAAAAAGGATCTTCACCTAGATCCTTTTAAATTAAAAATGAAGTTTTAAATCAATCTAAAGTATATATGA
GTAAACTTGGTCTGACAGCGGCCGCAAATGCTAAACCACTGCAGTGGTTACCAGTGCTTGATCAGTGAGG
CACCGATCTCAGCGATCTGCCTATTTCGTTCGTCCATAGTGGCCTGACTCCCCGTCGTGTAGATCACTAC
GATTCGTGAGGGCTTACCATCAGGCCCCAGCGCAGCAATGATGCCGCGAGAGCCGCGTTCACCGGCCCCC
GATTTGTCAGCAATGAACCAGCCAGCAGGGAGGGCCGAGCGAAGAAGTGGTCCTGCTACTTTGTCCGCCT
CCATCCAGTCTATGAGCTGCTGTCGTGATGCTAGAGTAAGAAGTTCGCCAGTGAGTAGTTTCCGAAGAGT
TGTGGCCATTGCTACTGGCATCGTGGTATCACGCTCGTCGTTCGGTATGGCTTCGTTCAACTCTGGTTCC
CAGCGGTCAAGCCGGGTCACATGATCACCCATATTATGAAGAAATGCAGTCAGCTCCTTAGGGCCTCCGA
TCGTTGTCAGAAGTAAGTTGGCCGCGGTGTTGTCGCTCATGGTAATGGCAGCACTACACAATTCTCTTAC
CGTCATGCCATCCGTAAGATGCTTTTCCGTGACCGGCGAGTACTCAACCAAGTCGTTTTGTGAGTAGTGT
ATACGGCGACCAAGCTGCTCTTGCCCGGCGTCTATACGGGACAACACCGCGCCACATAGCAGTACTTTGA
AAGTGCTCATCATCGGGAATCGTTCTTCGGGGCGGAAAGACTCAAGGATCTTGCCGCTATTGAGATCCAG
TTCGATATAGCCCACTCTTGCACCCAGTTGATCTTCAGCATCTTTTACTTTCACCAGCGTTTCGGGGTGT
GCAAAAACAGGCAAGCAAAATGCCGCAAAGAAGGGAATGAGTGCGACACGAAAATGTTGGATGCTCATAC
TCGTCCTTTTTCAATATTATTGAAGCATTTATCAGGGTTACTAGTACGTCTCTCAAGGATAAGTAAGTAA
TATTAAGGTACGGGAGGTATTGGACAGGCCGCAATAAAATATCTTTATTTTCATTACATCTGTGTGTTGG
TTTTTTGTGTGAATCGATAGTACTAACATACGCTCTCCATCAAAACAAAACGAAACAAAACAAACTAGCA
AAATAGGCTGTCCCCAGTGCAAGTGCAGGTGCCAGAACATTTCTCT
