Features (pLannotate 1.2.2; 10 found; start..end, strand, type, name):
     39..87      +  polyA_signal   poly(A) signal: synthetic polyadenylation signal
    101..192     +  misc_feature   pause site: RNA polymerase II transcriptional pause signal from the human α2 globin gene
    233..308     +  promoter       UbC promoter (fragment): human ubiquitin C promoter
    380..2032    +  CDS            luciferase: firefly luciferase synthetic luc2 version of the luciferase gene
   2076..2197    -  polyA_signal   SV40 poly(A) signal: SV40 polyadenylation signal
   2220..2288    -  CDS            large T antigen (fragment): large T antigen from SV40 (simian virus 40)
   2991..3122    +  CDS            TcR (fragment): tetracycline efflux protein; tet; confers resistance to tetracycline
   3302..3890    -  rep_origin     ori: high-copy-number ColE1/pMB1/pBR322/pUC origin of replication
   4090..4950    -  CDS            AmpR: β-lactamase confers resistance to ampicillin, carbenicillin, and related antibiotics
   4951..4992    -  promoter       AmpR promoter (fragment): bla
>Addgene plasmid #124190 | KA1403_pGL4-UBCmin-luc2/Nanog-B' | addgene full sequence | sequence record 239525 | Addgene NGS Result
AAGTAATATTAAGGTACGGGAGGTATTGGACAGGCCGCAATAAAATATCTTTATTTTCATTACATCTGTG
TGTTGGTTTTTTGTGTGAATCGATAGTACTAACATACGCTCTCCATCAAAACAAAACGAAACAAAACAAA
CTAGCAAAATAGGCTGTCCCCAGTGCAAGTGCAGGTGCCAGAACATTTCTCTGGCCTAACTGGCCGGTAC
CTGAGCTCGCTAGCCTCGAGGATGGGGCGGTGAACGCCGATGATTATATAAGGACGCGCCGGGTGTGGCA
CAGCTAGTTCCGTCGCAGCCGGGATTTGAATTCCTCGACTCTAGAGGATCTGGCCTCGGCGGCCAAGCTT
GGCAATCCGGTACTGTTGGTAAAGCCACCATGGAAGATGCCAAAAACATTAAGAAGGGCCCAGCGCCATT
CTACCCACTCGAAGACGGGACCGCCGGCGAGCAGCTGCACAAAGCCATGAAGCGCTACGCCCTGGTGCCC
GGCACCATCGCCTTTACCGACGCACATATCGAGGTGGACATTACCTACGCCGAGTACTTCGAGATGAGCG
TTCGGCTGGCAGAAGCTATGAAGCGCTATGGGCTGAATACAAACCATCGGATCGTGGTGTGCAGCGAGAA
TAGCTTGCAGTTCTTCATGCCCGTGTTGGGTGCCCTGTTCATCGGTGTGGCTGTGGCCCCAGCTAACGAC
ATCTACAACGAGCGCGAGCTGCTGAACAGCATGGGCATCAGCCAGCCCACCGTCGTATTCGTGAGCAAGA
AAGGGCTGCAAAAGATCCTCAACGTGCAAAAGAAGCTACCGATCATACAAAAGATCATCATCATGGATAG
CAAGACCGACTACCAGGGCTTCCAAAGCATGTACACCTTCGTGACTTCCCATTTGCCACCCGGCTTCAAC
GAGTACGACTTCGTGCCCGAGAGCTTCGACCGGGACAAAACCATCGCCCTGATCATGAACAGTAGTGGCA
GTACCGGATTGCCCAAGGGCGTAGCCCTACCGCACCGCACCGCTTGTGTCCGATTCAGTCATGCCCGCGA
CCCCATCTTCGGCAACCAGATCATCCCCGACACCGCTATCCTCAGCGTGGTGCCATTTCACCACGGCTTC
GGCATGTTCACCACGCTGGGCTACTTGATCTGCGGCTTTCGGGTCGTGCTCATGTACCGCTTCGAGGAGG
AGCTATTCTTGCGCAGCTTGCAAGACTATAAGATTCAATCTGCCCTGCTGGTGCCCACACTATTTAGCTT
CTTCGCTAAGAGCACTCTCATCGACAAGTACGACCTAAGCAACTTGCACGAGATCGCCAGCGGCGGGGCG
CCGCTCAGCAAGGAGGTAGGTGAGGCCGTGGCCAAACGCTTCCACCTACCAGGCATCCGCCAGGGCTACG
GCCTGACAGAAACAACCAGCGCCATTCTGATCACCCCCGAAGGGGACGACAAGCCTGGCGCAGTAGGCAA
GGTGGTGCCCTTCTTCGAGGCTAAGGTGGTGGACTTGGACACCGGTAAGACACTGGGTGTGAACCAGCGC
GGCGAGCTGTGCGTCCGTGGCCCCATGATCATGAGCGGCTACGTTAACAACCCCGAGGCTACAAACGCTC
TCATCGACAAGGACGGCTGGCTGCACAGCGGCGACATCGCCTACTGGGACGAGGACGAGCACTTCTTCAT
CGTGGACCGGCTGAAGAGCCTGATCAAATACAAGGGCTACCAGGTAGCCCCAGCCGAACTGGAGAGCATC
CTGCTGCAACACCCCAACATCTTCGACGCCGGGGTCGCCGGCCTGCCCGACGACGATGCCGGCGAGCTGC
CCGCCGCAGTCGTCGTGCTGGAACACGGTAAAACCATGACCGAGAAGGAGATCGTGGACTATGTGGCCAG
CCAGGTTACAACCGCCAAGAAGCTGCGCGGTGGTGTTGTGTTCGTGGACGAGGTGCCTAAAGGACTGACC
GGCAAGTTGGACGCCCGCAAGATCCGCGAGATTCTCATTAAGGCCAAGAAGGGCGGCAAGATCGCCGTGT
AATAATTCTAGAGTCGGGGCGGCCGGCCGCTTCGAGCAGACATGATAAGATACATTGATGAGTTTGGACA
AACCACAACTAGAATGCAGTGAAAAAAATGCTTTATTTGTGAAATTTGTGATGCTATTGCTTTATTTGTA
ACCATTATAAGCTGCAATAAACAAGTTAACAACAACAATTGCATTCATTTTATGTTTCAGGTTCAGGGGG
AGGTGTGGGAGGTTTTTTAAAGCAAGTAAAACCTCTACAAATGTGGTAAAATCGATAAGGATCTCCCTAG
TCCCCGCTCCTTTTCAGCACTAACCATACAAGTTCATCTTTTACTCTTGTTTTGACTGCTAACCACCCAG
AGGACCCACTTAACATTCCTTTCCCCACCCACACAGCTAGTTCCAACCAGGTCTAAGGCATCTAGACGCC
CTCCTCCCTATTCAAACCGCTTCCCTGGATAAGGAATGTAGCAAGCCTGCCTTTTGGCTACCAGCCACCT
CTTCGCTCGGATCTTTCACCAGAGACTCTCAAAGACACTAAAGAGGCAGGACAGGAATGGGGGTTGGGGA
GGGATCCATCGCCGTCTCCTAAGCAGACTCCTTTGACCCGGAGCTGTGCGCCCTGTACCAAACCTTTGTA
GAACTTGGGGTAAACTTAAGGCTATGGTGGCCTTGACTCCGTGGACCCAGAGGCAAGTTTCCTCCTTTAG
AGGACTCGCATGCATTTTGTTTCTAATTTGAAATGAGAACCGGCTTAGAGCTTGAACCAGCCAGTTCTCT
GGACTCCTCCCAGCTCTTACAATTCCTCTCCCGGACGGTTCCTAGAAGACAAAGGCAAGCTTACCAAAAT
TACGTCGCCCTTGGGACACACCTAGGGTTCCCTGGTGGCATCTTTTTTTTTTCATTATAAACAGGAGTAA
ATTTTTGTAAGGGCAGAGCTGGTAGCTGAGGGAGAGGAACCCTTTGGCCTGTCGACCGATGCCCTTGAGA
GCCTTCAACCCAGTCAGCTCCTTCCGGTGGGCGCGGGGCATGACTATCGTCGCCGCACTTATGACTGTCT
TCTTTATCATGCAACTCGTAGGACAGGTGCCGGCAGCGCTCTTCCGCTTCCTCGCTCACTGACTCGCTGC
GCTCGGTCGTTCGGCTGCGGCGAGCGGTATCAGCTCACTCAAAGGCGGTAATACGGTTATCCACAGAATC
AGGGGATAACGCAGGAAAGAACATGTGAGCAAAAGGCCAGCAAAAGGCCAGGAACCGTAAAAAGGCCGCG
TTGCTGGCGTTTTTCCATAGGCTCCGCCCCCCTGACGAGCATCACAAAAATCGACGCTCAAGTCAGAGGT
GGCGAAACCCGACAGGACTATAAAGATACCAGGCGTTTCCCCCTGGAAGCTCCCTCGTGCGCTCTCCTGT
TCCGACCCTGCCGCTTACCGGATACCTGTCCGCCTTTCTCCCTTCGGGAAGCGTGGCGCTTTCTCATAGC
TCACGCTGTAGGTATCTCAGTTCGGTGTAGGTCGTTCGCTCCAAGCTGGGCTGTGTGCACGAACCCCCCG
TTCAGCCCGACCGCTGCGCCTTATCCGGTAACTATCGTCTTGAGTCCAACCCGGTAAGACACGACTTATC
GCCACTGGCAGCAGCCACTGGTAACAGGATTAGCAGAGCGAGGTATGTAGGCGGTGCTACAGAGTTCTTG
AAGTGGTGGCCTAACTACGGCTACACTAGAAGAACAGTATTTGGTATCTGCGCTCTGCTGAAGCCAGTTA
CCTTCGGAAAAAGAGTTGGTAGCTCTTGATCCGGCAAACAAACCACCGCTGGTAGCGGTGGTTTTTTTGT
TTGCAAGCAGCAGATTACGCGCAGAAAAAAAGGATCTCAAGAAGATCCTTTGATCTTTTCTACGGGGTCT
GACGCTCAGTGGAACGAAAACTCACGTTAAGGGATTTTGGTCATGAGATTATCAAAAAGGATCTTCACCT
AGATCCTTTTAAATTAAAAATGAAGTTTTAAATCAATCTAAAGTATATATGAGTAAACTTGGTCTGACAG
CGGCCGCAAATGCTAAACCACTGCAGTGGTTACCAGTGCTTGATCAGTGAGGCACCGATCTCAGCGATCT
GCCTATTTCGTTCGTCCATAGTGGCCTGACTCCCCGTCGTGTAGATCACTACGATTCGTGAGGGCTTACC
ATCAGGCCCCAGCGCAGCAATGATGCCGCGAGAGCCGCGTTCACCGGCCCCCGATTTGTCAGCAATGAAC
CAGCCAGCAGGGAGGGCCGAGCGAAGAAGTGGTCCTGCTACTTTGTCCGCCTCCATCCAGTCTATGAGCT
GCTGTCGTGATGCTAGAGTAAGAAGTTCGCCAGTGAGTAGTTTCCGAAGAGTTGTGGCCATTGCTACTGG
CATCGTGGTATCACGCTCGTCGTTCGGTATGGCTTCGTTCAACTCTGGTTCCCAGCGGTCAAGCCGGGTC
ACATGATCACCCATATTATGAAGAAATGCAGTCAGCTCCTTAGGGCCTCCGATCGTTGTCAGAAGTAAGT
TGGCCGCGGTGTTGTCGCTCATGGTAATGGCAGCACTACACAATTCTCTTACCGTCATGCCATCCGTAAG
ATGCTTTTCCGTGACCGGCGAGTACTCAACCAAGTCGTTTTGTGAGTAGTGTATACGGCGACCAAGCTGC
TCTTGCCCGGCGTCTATACGGGACAACACCGCGCCACATAGCAGTACTTTGAAAGTGCTCATCATCGGGA
ATCGTTCTTCGGGGCGGAAAGACTCAAGGATCTTGCCGCTATTGAGATCCAGTTCGATATAGCCCACTCT
TGCACCCAGTTGATCTTCAGCATCTTTTACTTTCACCAGCGTTTCGGGGTGTGCAAAAACAGGCAAGCAA
AATGCCGCAAAGAAGGGAATGAGTGCGACACGAAAATGTTGGATGCTCATACTCGTCCTTTTTCAATATT
ATTGAAGCATTTATCAGGGTTACTAGTACGTCTCTCAAGGATAAGT
